Addgene plasmid #53799: IL10RB_pCSdest
Depositing lab: Roger Reeves. Depositing organization: Johns Hopkins University and School of Medicine. Publication: Survey of Human Chromosome 21 Gene Expression Effects on Early Development in Danio rerio. Edie S, Zaghloul NA, Leitch CC, Klinedinst DK, Lebron J, Thole JF, McCallion AS, Katsanis N, Reeves RH. G3 (Bethesda). 2018 Jul 2;8(7):2215-2223. doi: 10.1534/g3.118.200144. PubMed 29760202.
Backbone
  Vector backbone: pCSDest
  Backbone manufacturer: Lawson Lab (Addgene Plasmid 22423)
  Backbone size w/o insert (bp): 4095
  Vector type: Mammalian Expression
Growth in bacteria
  Bacterial resistance: Ampicillin, 100 μg/mL
  Growth temperature: 37°C
  Growth strain: Top10
  Copy number: High Copy
Gene/Insert
  Gene/Insert name: IL10RB
  Species: H. sapiens (human)
  Insert size (bp): 978
  Entrez Gene: IL10RB (a.k.a. CDW210B, CRF2-4, CRFB4, D21S58, D21S66, IL-10R2)
  Promoter: SP6 and CMV
  Cloning method: Gateway Cloning
  Sequencing primers: 5′ CMV-F; 3′ EBV-Rev
Terms and licenses: Academic/Nonprofit Terms; Industry Terms
Depositor comments: NM_000628
How to cite: IL10RB_pCSdest was a gift from Roger Reeves (Addgene plasmid # 53799 ; http://n2t.net/addgene:53799 ; RRID:Addgene_53799)
