[The description below was written by a language model from this plasmid's Addgene catalogue record and pLannotate feature annotations shown in this document.]
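Description:
IL10RB_pCSdest is a Gateway expression clone in which the human IL10RB open reading frame (about 978 bp, corresponding to the reference transcript noted by the depositor) has been recombined into pCSDest, a destination vector of the pCS2 family. The plasmid is catalogued as a mammalian expression vector and the sequenced record is 5,129 nt. It is maintained in E. coli at high copy through a ColE1/pUC-type origin and selected with ampicillin via the β-lactamase gene. An f1 origin and remnants of the lac region (lac promoter and operator, lacZα and lacI fragments) are also present as backbone carry-over.

The coding sequence is flanked by attB1 and attB2 sites left by the Gateway reaction. It sits downstream of two promoters arranged in tandem, the simian CMV IE94 enhancer/promoter and then a bacteriophage SP6 promoter. An SV40 polyadenylation signal follows the insert. This arrangement gives the plasmid two uses. The CMV element drives expression after transfection or injection of the DNA into vertebrate cells, while SP6 allows in vitro transcription of sense mRNA that carries the SV40 poly(A) signal. T7 (partial) and T3 promoters lie downstream in the opposite orientation. No epitope tag or reporter is annotated.

IL10RB encodes the shared receptor subunit used by several class 2 cytokines, including IL10, IL22, IL26 and the lambda interferons, and it signals through JAK/STAT. The gene lies on human chromosome 21. The associated publication surveyed the effects of expressing chromosome 21 genes on early zebrafish development, so this clone appears to belong to that gene set, presumably for expression in embryos.
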