Features (pLannotate 1.2.2; 17 found; start..end, strand, type, name):
     35..53      +  promoter       SP6 promoter: promoter for bacteriophage SP6 RNA polymerase
    108..128     +  protein_bind   attB1: mutant version of attB; core recombination site for the Gateway® BP reaction BP Clonase™
    134..1108    +  CDS            IL10RB: I10R2_HUMAN - Also known as CRFB4, D21S58, D21S66. Experimental evidence at protein level: Swiss-Prot protein existence level 1. Shared cell surface receptor required for the activation of five class 2 cytokines: IL10, IL22, IL26, IL28, and IFNL1. The IFNLR1/IL10RB dimer is a receptor for the cytokine ligands IFNL2 and IFNL3 and mediates their antiviral activity. The ligand/receptor complex stimulate the activation of the JAK/STAT signaling pathway leading to the expression of IFN-stimulated genes (ISG), which contribute to the antiviral state. From Homo sapiens (Human).
   1113..1137    -  protein_bind   attB2: mutant version of attB; recombination site for the Gateway® BP reaction BP Clonase™
   1159..1176    -  promoter       T7 promoter (fragment): promoter for bacteriophage T7 RNA polymerase
   1181..1315    -  polyA_signal   SV40 poly(A) signal: SV40 polyadenylation signal
   1428..1446    -  promoter       T3 promoter: promoter for bacteriophage T3 RNA polymerase
   1491..1507    -  protein_bind   lac operator: The lac repressor binds to the lac operator to inhibit transcription in E. coli. This inhibition can be relieved by adding lactose or isopropyl-β-D-thiogalactopyranoside (IPTG). lac repressor encoded by lacI
   1515..1545    -  promoter       lac promoter: promoter for the E. coli lac operon
   1560..1581    -  protein_bind   CAP binding site: CAP binding activates transcription in the presence of cAMP. E. coli catabolite activator protein
   1594..1686    -  CDS            lacI (fragment): lac repressor; lacI; The lac repressor binds to the lac operator to inhibit transcription in E. coli. This inhibition can be relieved by adding lactose or isopropyl-β-D-thiogalactopyranoside (IPTG).
   1869..2457    -  rep_origin     ori: high-copy-number ColE1/pMB1/pBR322/pUC origin of replication
   2628..3488    -  CDS            AmpR: β-lactamase; bla; confers resistance to ampicillin, carbenicillin, and related antibiotics
   3489..3593    -  promoter       AmpR promoter: bla
   3646..4074    -  rep_origin     f1 ori (sequence partly withheld): f1 bacteriophage origin of replication; arrow indicates direction of (+) strand synthesis
   4079..4145    -  CDS            lacZα (fragment): LacZα fragment of β-galactosidase; lacZ fragment
   4152..5129    +  promoter       CMV IE94 promoter: enhancer/promoter region of simian cytomegalovirus major immediate early transcription unit IE94
>Addgene plasmid #53799 | IL10RB_pCSdest | addgene full sequence | sequence record 471034 | Addgene NGS Result
CGCCATTCTGCCTGGGGACGTCGGAGCAAGCTTGATTTAGGTGACACTATAGAATACAAGCTACTTGTTC
TTTTTGCAGGATCCCATCGATTCGAATTCAAGGATCACAAGTTTGTACAAAAAAGCAGGCACCATGGCGT
GGAGCCTTGGGAGCTGGCTGGGTGGCTGCCTGCTGGTGTCAGCATTGGGAATGGTACCACCTCCCGAAAA
TGTCAGAATGAATTCTGTTAATTTCAAGAACATTCTACAGTGGGAGTCACCTGCTTTTGCCAAAGGGAAC
CTGACTTTCACAGCTCAGTACCTAAGTTATAGGATATTCCAAGATAAATGCATGAATACTACCTTGACGG
AATGTGATTTCTCAAGTCTTTCCAAGTATGGTGACCACACCTTGAGAGTCAGGGCTGAATTTGCAGATGA
GCATTCAGACTGGGTAAACATCACCTTCTGTCCTGTGGATGACACCATTATTGGACCCCCTGGAATGCAA
GTAGAAGTACTTGCTGATTCTTTACATATGCGTTTCTTAGCCCCTAAAATTGAGAATGAATACGAAACTT
GGACTATGAAGAATGTGTATAACTCATGGACTTATAATGTGCAATACTGGAAAAACGGTACTGATGAAAA
GTTTCAAATTACTCCCCAGTATGACTTTGAGGTCCTCAGAAACCTGGAGCCATGGACAACTTATTGTGTT
CAAGTTCGAGGGTTTCTTCCTGATCGGAACAAAGCTGGGGAATGGAGTGAGCCTGTCTGTGAGCAAACAA
CCCATGACGAAACGGTCCCCTCCTGGATGGTGGCCGTCATCCTCATGGCCTCGGTCTTCATGGTCTGCCT
GGCACTCCTCGGCTGCTTCGCCTTGTTGTGGTGCGTTTACAAGAAGACAAAGTACGCCTTCTCCCCTAGG
AATTCTCTTCCACAGCACCTGAAAGAGTTTTTGGGCCATCCTCATCATAACACACTTCTGTTTTTCTCCT
TTCCATTGTCGGATGAGAATGATGTTTTTGACAAGCTAAGTGTCATTGCAGAAGACTCTGAGAGCGGCAA
GCAGAATCCTGGTGACAGCTGCAGCCTCGGGACCCCGCCTGGGCAGGGGCCCCAAAGCTAGAACCCAGCT
TTCTTGTACAAAGTGGTGATCCTCTCGAGCCTCTAGAACTATAGTGAGTCGTATTACGTAGATCCAGACA
TGATAAGATACATTGATGAGTTTGGACAAACCACAACTAGAATGCAGTGAAAAAAATGCTTTATTTGTGA
AATTTGTGATGCTATTGCTTTATTTGTAACCATTATAAGCTGCAATAAACAAGTTAACAACAACAATTGC
ATTCATTTTATGTTTCAGGTTCAGGGGGAGGTGTGGGAGGTTTTTTAATTCGCGGCCGCGGCGCCAATGC
ATTGGGCCCGGTACCCAGCTTTTGTTCCCTTTAGTGAGGGTTAATTGCGCGCTTGGCGTAATCATGGTCA
TAGCTGTTTCCTGTGTGAAATTGTTATCCGCTCACAATTCCACACAACATACGAGCCGGGAGCATAAAGT
GTAAAGCCTGGGGTGCCTAATGAGTGAGCTAACTCACATTAATTGCGTTGCGCTCACTGCCCGCTTTCCA
GTCGGGAAACCTGTCGTGCCAGCTGCATTAATGAATCGGCCAACGCGCGGGGAGAGGCGGTTTGCGTATT
GGGCGCTCTTCCGCTTCCTCGCTCACTGACTCGCTGCGCTCGGTCGTTCGGCTGCGGCGAGCGGTATCAG
CTCACTCAAAGGCGGTAATACGGTTATCCACAGAATCAGGGGATAACGCAGGAAAGAACATGTGAGCAAA
AGGCCAGCAAAAGGCCAGGAACCGTAAAAAGGCCGCGTTGCTGGCGTTTTTCCATAGGCTCCGCCCCCCT
GACGAGCATCACAAAAATCGACGCTCAAGTCAGAGGTGGCGAAACCCGACAGGACTATAAAGATACCAGG
CGTTTCCCCCTGGAAGCTCCCTCGTGCGCTCTCCTGTTCCGACCCTGCCGCTTACCGGATACCTGTCCGC
CTTTCTCCCTTCGGGAAGCGTGGCGCTTTCTCATAGCTCACGCTGTAGGTATCTCAGTTCGGTGTAGGTC
GTTCGCTCCAAGCTGGGCTGTGTGCACGAACCCCCCGTTCAGCCCGACCGCTGCGCCTTATCCGGTAACT
ATCGTCTTGAGTCCAACCCGGTAAGACACGACTTATCGCCACTGGCAGCAGCCACTGGTAACAGGATTAG
CAGAGCGAGGTATGTAGGCGGTGCTACAGAGTTCTTGAAGTGGTGGCCTAACTACGGCTACACTAGAAGA
ACAGTATTTGGTATCTGCGCTCTGCTGAAGCCAGTTACCTTCGGAAAAAGAGTTGGTAGCTCTTGATCCG
GCAAACAAACCACCGCTGGTAGCGGTGGTTTTTTTGTTTGCAAGCAGCAGATTACGCGCAGAAAAAAAGG
ATCTCAAGAAGATCCTTTGATCTTTTCTACGGGGTCTGACGCTCAGTGGAACGAAAACTCACGTTAAGGG
ATTTTGGTCATGAGATTATCAAAAAGGATCTTCACCTAGATCCTTTTAAATTAAAAATGAAGTTTTAAAT
CAATCTAAAGTATATATGAGTAAACTTGGTCTGACAGTTACCAATGCTTAATCAGTGAGGCACCTATCTC
AGCGATCTGTCTATTTCGTTCATCCATAGTTGCCTGACTCCCCGTCGTGTAGATAACTACGATACGGGAG
GGCTTACCATCTGGCCCCAGTGCTGCAATGATACCGCGAGACCCACGCTCACCGGCTCCAGATTTATCAG
CAATAAACCAGCCAGCCGGAAGGGCCGAGCGCAGAAGTGGTCCTGCAACTTTATCCGCCTCCATCCAGTC
TATTAATTGTTGCCGGGAAGCTAGAGTAAGTAGTTCGCCAGTTAATAGTTTGCGCAACGTTGTTGCCATT
GCTACAGGCATCGTGGTGTCACGCTCGTCGTTTGGTATGGCTTCATTCAGCTCCGGTTCCCAACGATCAA
GGCGAGTTACATGATCCCCCATGTTGTGCAAAAAAGCGGTTAGCTCCTTCGGTCCTCCGATCGTTGTCAG
AAGTAAGTTGGCCGCAGTGTTATCACTCATGGTTATGGCAGCACTGCATAATTCTCTTACTGTCATGCCA
TCCGTAAGATGCTTTTCTGTGACTGGTGAGTACTCAACCAAGTCATTCTGAGAATAGTGTATGCGGCGAC
CGAGTTGCTCTTGCCCGGCGTCAATACGGGATAATACCGCGCCACATAGCAGAACTTTAAAAGTGCTCAT
CATTGGAAAACGTTCTTCGGGGCGAAAACTCTCAAGGATCTTACCGCTGTTGAGATCCAGTTCGATGTAA
CCCACTCGTGCACCCAACTGATCTTCAGCATCTTTTACTTTCACCAGCGTTTCTGGGTGAGCAAAAACAG
GAAGGCAAAATGCCGCAAAAAAGGGAATAAGGGCGACACGGAAATGTTGAATACTCATACTCTTCCTTTT
TCAATATTATTGAAGCATTTATCAGGGTTATTGTCTCATGAGCGGATACATATTTGAATGTATTTAGAAA
AATAAACAAATAGGGGTTCCGCGCACATTTCCCCGAAAAGTGCCACCTAAATTGTAAGCGTTAATATTTT
GTTAAAATTCGCGTTAAATTTTTGTTAAATCAGCTCATTTTTTAACCAATAGGCCGAAATCGGCAAAATC
CCTTATAAATCAAAAGAATAGACCGAGATAGGGT
[37 nt withheld, positions 3745-3781]
AAAGAACGTGGACTCCAACGTCAAAGG
[49 nt withheld, positions 3809-3857]
T
[91 nt withheld, positions 3859-3949]
G
[124 nt withheld, positions 3951-4074]
CCCATTCGCCATTCAGGCTGCGCAACTGTTGGGAAGGGCGATCGGTGCGGGCCTCTTCGCTATTACGCCA
GTCGACCGCCAATTCAATATGGCGTATATGGACTCATGCCAATTCAATATGGTGGATCTGGACCTGTGCC
AATTCAATATGGCGTATATGGACTCGTGCCAATTCAATATGGTGGATCTGGACCCCAGCCAATTCAATAT
GGCGGACTTGGCACCATGCCAATTCAATATGGCGGACCTGGCACTGTGCCAACTGGGGAGGGGTCTACTT
GGCACGGTGCCAAGTTTGAGGAGGGGTCTTGGCCCTGTGCCAAGTCCGCCATATTGAATTGGCATGGTGC
CAATAATGGCGGCCATATTGGCTATATGCCAGGATCAATATATAGGCAATATCCAATATGGCCCTATGCC
AATATGGCTATTGGCCAGGTTCAATACTATGTATTGGCCCTATGCCATATAGTATTCCATATATGGGTTT
TCCTATTGACGTAGATAGCCCCTCCCAATGGGCGGTCCCATATACCATATATGGGGCTTCCTAATACCGC
CCATAGCCACTCCCCCATTGACGTCAATGGTCTCTATATATGGTCTTTCCTATTGACGTCATATGGGCGG
TCCTATTGACGTATATGGCGCCTCCCCCATTGACGTCAATTACGGTAAATGGCCCGCCTGGCTCAATGCC
CATTGACGTCAATAGGACCACCCACCATTGACGTCAATGGGATGGCTCATTGCCCATTCATATCCGTTCT
CACGCCCCCTATTGACGTCAATGACGGTAAATGGCCCACTTGGCAGTACATCAATATCTATTAATAGTAA
CTTGGCAAGTACATTACTATTGGAAGTACGCCAGGGTACATTGGCAGTACTCCCATTGACGTCAATGGCG
GTAAATGGCCCGCGATGGCTGCCAAGTACATCCCCATTGACGTCAATGGGGAGGGGCAATGACGCAAATG
GGCGTTCCATTGACGTAAATGGGCGGTAGGCGTGCCTAATGGGAGGTCTATATAAGCAATGCTCGTTTAG
GGAAC
