>Addgene plasmid #53799 | IL10RB_pCSdest | addgene partial sequence | sequence record 163581 | SP6 5'-ATTTAGGTGACACTATAG-3'
CATCGATTCGAATTCAAGGATCACAAGTTTGTACAAAAAAGCAGGCACCATGGCGTGGAGCCTTGGGAGC
TGGCTGGGTGGCTGCCTGCTGGTGTCAGCATTGGGAATGGTACCACCTCCCGAAAATGTCAGAATGAATT
CTGTTAATTTCAAGAACATTCTACAGTGGGAGTCACCTGCTTTTGCCAAAGGGAACCTGACTTTCACAGC
TCAGTACCTAAGTTATAGGATATTCCAAGATAAATGCATGAATACTACCTTGACGGAATGTGATTTCTCA
AGTCTTTCCAAGTATGGTGACCACACCTTGAGAGTCAGGGCTGAATTTGCAGATGAGCATTCAGACTGGG
TAAACATCACCTTCTGTCCTGTGGATGACACCATTATTGGACCCCCTGGAATGCAAGTAGAAGTACTTGC
TGATTCTTTACATATGCGTTTCTTAGCCCCTAAAATTGAGAATGAATACGAAACTTGGACTATGAAGAAT
GTGTATAACTCATGGACTTATAATGTGCAATACTGGAAAAACGGTACTGATGAAAAGTTTCAAATTACTC
CCCAGTATGACTTTGAGGTCCTCAGAAACCTGGAGCCATGGACAACTTATTGTGTTCAAGTTCGAGGGTT
TCTTCCTGATCGGAACAAAGCTGGGGAATGGAGTGAGCCTGTCTGTGAGCAAACAACCCATGACGAAACG
GTCCCCTCCTGGATGGTGGCCGTCATCCTCATGGCCTCGGTCTTCATGGTCTGCCTGGCACTCCTCGGCT
GCTTCGCCTTGTTGTGGTGCGTTTACAAGAAGACAAAGTACGCCTTCTCCCCTAGGAATTCTCTTCCACA
GCACCTGAA
