>Addgene plasmid #53799 | IL10RB_pCSdest Sequencing Result | analyzer sequence | sequence record 163582
ATCGACTCACTATAGTTCTAGAGGCTCGAGAGGATCACCACTTTGTACAAGAAAGCTGGGTTCTAGCTTT
GGGGCCCCTGCCCAGGCGGGGTCCCGAGGCTGCAGCTGTCACCAGGATTCTGCTTGCCGCTCTCAGAGTC
TTCTGCAATGACACTTAGCTTGTCAAAAACATCATTCTCATCCGACAATGGAAAGGAGAAAAACAGAAGT
GTGTTATGATGAGGATGGCCCAAAAACTCTTTCAGGTGCTGTGGAAGAGAATTCCTAGGGGAGAAGGCGT
ACTTTGTCTTCTTGTAAACGCACCACAACAAGGCGAAGCAGCCGAGGAGTGCCAGGCAGACCATGAAGAC
CGAGGCCATGAGGATGACGGCCACCATCCAGGAGGGGACCGTTTCGTCATGGGTTGTTTGCTCACAGACA
GGCTCACTCCATTCCCCAGCTTTGTTCCGATCAGGAAGAAACCCTCGAACTTGAACACAATAAGTTGTCC
ATGGCTCCAGGTTTCTGAGGACCTCAAAGTCATACTGGGGAGTAATTTGAAACTTTTCATCAGTACCGTT
TTTCCAGTATTGCACATTATAAGTCCATGAGTTATACACATTCTTCATAGTCCAAGTTTCGTATTCATTC
TCAATTTTAGGGGCTAAGAAACGCATATGTAAAGAATCAGCAAGTACTTCTACTTGCATTCCAGGGGGTC
CAATAATGGTGTCATCCACAGGACAGAAGGTGATGTTTACCCAGTCTGAATGCTCATCTGCAAATTCAGC
CCTGACTCTCAAGGTGTGGTCACCATACTTGGAAAGACTTGAGAAATCACATTCCGTCAAGGTAGTATTC
ATGCATTTATCTTGGA
